Addgene plasmid #1431: pOK11_34
Purpose: (Empty Backbone)
Depositing lab: Andrew Fire. Depositing organization: Carnegie Institution for Science.
Backbone
  Vector backbone: Unknown
  Backbone size (bp): 7245
  Vector type: Worm Expression
Growth in bacteria
  Bacterial resistance: Ampicillin, 100 μg/mL
  Growth temperature: 37°C
  Growth strain: DH5alpha
  Copy number: Unknown
Gene/Insert
  Gene/Insert name: None
  Tag / fusion protein: myo2
  Cloning method: Restriction Enzyme
Terms and licenses: Academic/Nonprofit Terms; Industry Terms: Not Available to Industry
Depositor comments: See Fire Lab Vector Kit Documentation 1995. Fire Lab Miniprep Number pOK1134, Ligation number NONE.
How to cite: pOK11_34 was a gift from Andrew Fire (Addgene plasmid # 1431 ; http://n2t.net/addgene:1431 ; RRID:Addgene_1431)
