[The description below was written by a language model from this plasmid's Addgene catalogue record and pLannotate feature annotations shown in this document.]
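Description:
pOK11_34 is a Caenorhabditis elegans expression vector from the 1995 Fire Lab Vector Kit, catalogued as an empty backbone of roughly 7.2 kb. The parental backbone is listed as unknown, but the annotated features point to a pUC/pBR322-type plasmid. It carries a high-copy ColE1/pMB1 origin of replication and a β-lactamase gene with its own promoter for ampicillin selection in E. coli. It also retains remnants of the rop and bom regions and a lacI fragment, followed by the CAP site, lac promoter and lac operator that adjoin a fragment of the pUC18/19 multiple cloning site.

The main payload is a full-length lacZ coding sequence for the β-galactosidase reporter. It is preceded by a short stretch that the automated annotation matches to E. coli trpS, and the record does not explain what this stretch is for. Downstream of lacZ lies a short segment matched to the C. elegans aex-5 locus. This may be worm genomic sequence serving as a 3′ region, although the record does not state its role.

The catalogue lists no insert but enters "myo2" in the tag/fusion field. This suggests that sequence from myo-2, a pharyngeal muscle myosin gene, is associated with the reporter. No myo-2 element or any other worm promoter appears in the feature table, so its position and extent cannot be confirmed from the record.

Vectors of this series are generally used to build lacZ reporter fusions by restriction cloning, so that gene expression patterns can be examined in transgenic worms. The kit documentation cited by the depositor is the reference for details.
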