Features (pLannotate 1.2.2; 13 found; start..end, strand, type, name):
     18..36      -  misc_feature   MCS (fragment): pUC18/19 multiple cloning site
    342..425     +  CDS            trpS (fragment): SYW_ECOLI - Experimental evidence at protein level: Swiss-Prot protein existence level 1. Catalyzes the attachment of tryptophan to tRNA(Trp). Amino acylates tRNA(Trp) with both L- and D-tryptophan, although D-tryptophan is a poor substrate (PubMed:10918062). From Escherichia coli (strain K12).
    432..3479    +  CDS            lacZ: β-galactosidase; lacZ
   3982..4134    +  CDS            aex-5 (fragment): AEX5_CAEEL - Also known as kpc-3 From Caenorhabditis elegans.
   4781..4816    +  CDS            rop (fragment): Rop protein, which maintains plasmids at low copy number; rop
   4918..5017    +  misc_feature   bom (fragment): basis of mobility region from pBR322
   5115..5219    +  promoter       AmpR promoter: bla
   5220..6080    +  CDS            AmpR: β-lactamase; bla; confers resistance to ampicillin, carbenicillin, and related antibiotics
   6251..6839    +  rep_origin     ori: high-copy-number ColE1/pMB1/pBR322/pUC origin of replication
   7022..7114    +  CDS            lacI (fragment): lac repressor; lacI; The lac repressor binds to the lac operator to inhibit transcription in E. coli. This inhibition can be relieved by adding lactose or isopropyl-β-D-thiogalactopyranoside (IPTG).
   7127..7148    +  protein_bind   CAP binding site: CAP binding activates transcription in the presence of cAMP. E. coli catabolite activator protein
   7163..7193    +  promoter       lac promoter: promoter for the E. coli lac operon
   7201..7217    +  protein_bind   lac operator: The lac repressor binds to the lac operator to inhibit transcription in E. coli. This inhibition can be relieved by adding lactose or isopropyl-β-D-thiogalactopyranoside (IPTG). lac repressor encoded by lacI
>Addgene plasmid #1431 | pOK11_34 | depositor full sequence | sequence record 42 | Author sequence
ATGACCATGATTACGCCAAGCTTGCATGCCTGCAGGCCTTGGTCGACTCTAGACACTTTTCAGCTACCTA
GATACATGGATATCCCCGCCTCCCAATCCACCCACCCAGGGAAAAAGAAGGGCTCGCCGAAAATCAAAGT
TATCTCCAGGCTCGCGCATCCCACCGAGCGGTTGACTTCTCTCCACCACTTTTCATTTTAACCCTCGGGG
TACGGGATTGGCCAAAGGACCCAAAGGTATGTTTCGAATGATACTAACATAACATAGAACATTTTCAGGA
GGACCCTTCTTGGAGGGTACCGAGCTCAGAAAAAATGACTGCTCCAAAGAAGAAGCGTAAGGTACCGGTG
GGTGAAGACCAGAAACAGCACCTCGAACTGAGCCGCGATATTGCCCAGCGTTTCAACGCGCTGTATGGCG
AGATCGATCCCGTCGTTTTACAACGTCGTGACTGGGAAAACCCTGGCGTTACCCAACTTAATCGCCTTGC
AGCACATCCCCCTTTCGCCAGCTGGCGTAATAGCGAAGAGGCCCGCACCGATCGCCCTTCCCAACAGTTG
CGCAGCCTGAATGGCGAATGGCGCTTTGCCTGGTTTCCGGCACCAGAAGCGGTGCCGGAAAGCTGGCTGG
AGTGCGATCTTCCTGAGGCCGATACTGTCGTCGTCCCCTCAAACTGGCAGATGCACGGTTACGATGCGCC
CATCTACACCAACGTGACCTATCCCATTACGGTCAATCCGCCGTTTGTTCCCACGGAGAATCCGACGGGT
TGTTACTCGCTCACATTTAATGTTGATGAAAGCTGGCTACAGGAAGGCCAGACGCGAATTATTTTTGATG
GCGTTAACTCGGCGTTTCATCTGTGGTGCAACGGGCGCTGGGTCGGTTACGGCCAGGACAGTCGTTTGCC
GTCTGAATTTGACCTGAGCGCATTTTTACGCGCCGGAGAAAACCGCCTCGCGGTGATGGTGCTGCGCTGG
AGTGACGGCAGTTATCTGGAAGATCAGGATATGTGGCGGATGAGCGGCATTTTCCGTGACGTCTCGTTGC
TGCATAAACCGACTACACAAATCAGCGATTTCCATGTTGCCACTCGCTTTAATGATGATTTCAGCCGCGC
TGTACTGGAGGCTGAAGTTCAGATGTGCGGCGAGTTGCGTGACTACCTACGGGTAACAGTTTCTTTATGG
CAGGGTGAAACGCAGGTCGCCAGCGGCACCGCGCCTTTCGGCGGTGAAATTATCGATGAGCGTGGTGGTT
ATGCCGATCGCGTCACACTACGTCTGAACGTCGAAAACCCGAAACTGTGGAGCGCCGAAATCCCGAATCT
CTATCGTGCGGTGGTTGAACTGCACACCGCCGACGGCACGCTGATTGAAGCAGAAGCCTGCGATGTCGGT
TTCCGCGAGGTGCGGATTGAAAATGGTCTGCTGCTGCTGAACGGCAAGCCGTTGCTGATTCGAGGCGTTA
ACCGTCACGAGCATCATCCTCTGCATGGTCAGGTCATGGATGAGCAGACGATGGTGCAGGATATCCTGCT
GATGAAGCAGAACAACTTTAACGCCGTGCGCTGTTCGCATTATCCGAACCATCCGCTGTGGTACACGCTG
TGCGACCGCTACGGCCTGTATGTGGTGGATGAAGCCAATATTGAAACCCACGGCATGGTGCCAATGAATC
GTCTGACCGATGATCCGCGCTGGCTACCGGCGATGAGCGAACGCGTAACGCGAATGGTGCAGCGCGATCG
TAATCACCCGAGTGTGATCATCTGGTCGCTGGGGAATGAATCAGGCCACGGCGCTAATCACGACGCGCTG
TATCGCTGGATCAAATCTGTCGATCCTTCCCGCCCGGTGCAGTATGAAGGCGGCGGAGCCGACACCACGG
CCACCGATATTATTTGCCCGATGTACGCGCGCGTGGATGAAGACCAGCCCTTCCCGGCTGTGCCGAAATG
GTCCATCAAAAAATGGCTTTCGCTACCTGGAGAGACGCGCCCGCTGATCCTTTGCGAATACGCCCACGCG
ATGGGTAACAGTCTTGGCGGTTTCGCTAAATACTGGCAGGCGTTTCGTCAGTATCCCCGTTTACAGGGCG
GCTTCGTCTGGGACTGGGTGGATCAGTCGCTGATTAAATATGATGAAAACGGCAACCCGTGGTCGGCTTA
CGGCGGTGATTTTGGCGATACGCCGAACGATCGCCAGTTCTGTATGAACGGTCTGGTCTTTGCCGACCGC
ACGCCGCATCCAGCGCTGACGGAAGCAAAACACCAGCAGCAGTTTTTCCAGTTCCGTTTATCCGGGCAAA
CCATCGAAGTGACCAGCGAATACCTGTTCCGTCATAGCGATAACGAGCTCCTGCACTGGATGGTGGCGCT
GGATGGTAAGCCGCTGGCAAGCGGTGAAGTGCCTCTGGATGTCGCTCCACAAGGTAAACAGTTGATTGAA
CTGCCTGAACTACCGCAGCCGGAGAGCGCCGGGCAACTCTGGCTCACAGTACGCGTAGTGCAACCGAACG
CGACCGCATGGTCAGAAGCCGGGCACATCAGCGCCTGGCAGCAGTGGCGTCTGGCGGAAAACCTCAGTGT
GACGCTCCCCGCCGCGTCCCACGCCATCCCGCATCTGACCACCAGCGAAATGGATTTTTGCATCGAGCTG
GGTAATAAGCGTTGGCAATTTAACCGCCAGTCAGGCTTTCTTTCACAGATGTGGATTGGCGATAAAAAAC
AACTGCTGACGCCGCTGCGCGATCAGTTCACCCGTGCACCGCTGGATAACGACATTGGCGTAAGTGAAGC
GACCCGCATTGACCCTAACGCCTGGGTCGAACGCTGGAAGGCGGCGGGCCATTACCAGGCCGAAGCAGCG
TTGTTGCAGTGCACGGCAGATACACTTGCTGATGCGGTGCTGATTACGACCGCTCACGCGTGGCAGCATC
AGGGGAAAACCTTATTTATCAGCCGGAAAACCTACCGGATTGATGGTAGTGGTCAAATGGCGATTACCGT
TGATGTTGAAGTGGCGAGCGATACACCGCATCCGGCGCGGATTGGCCTGAACTGCCAGCTGGCGCAGGTA
GCAGAGCGGGTAAACTGGCTCGGATTAGGGCCGCAAGAAAACTATCCCGACCGCCTTACTGCCGCCTGTT
TTGACCGCTGGGATCTGCCATTGTCAGACATGTATACCCCGTACGTCTTCCCGAGCGAAAACGGTCTGCG
CTGCGGGACGCGCGAATTGAATTATGGCCCACACCAGTGGCGCGGCGACTTCCAGTTCAACATCAGCCGC
TACAGTCAACAGCAACTGATGGAAACCAGCCATCGCCATCTGCTGCACGCGGAAGAAGGCACATGGCTGA
ATATCGACGGTTTCCATATGGGGATTGGTGGCGACGACTCCTGGAGCCCGTCAGTATCGGCGGAATTCCA
ACTGAGCGCCGGTCGCTACCATTACCAACTTGTCTGGTGTCAAAAATAATAGGGGCCGCTGTCATCAGAT
CGCCATCTCGCGCCCGTGCCTCTGACTTCTAAGTCCAATTACTCTTCAACATCCCTACATGCTCTTTCTC
CCTGTGCTCCCACCCCCTATTTTTGTTATTATCAAAAAACTTCTCTTAATTTCTTTGTTTTTTAGCTTCT
TTTAAGTCACCTCTAACAATGAAATTGTGTAGATTCAAAAATAGAATTAATTCGTAATAAAAAGTCGAAA
AAAATTGTGCTCCCTCCCCCCATTAATAATAATTCTATCCCAAAATCTACACAATGTTCTGTGTACACTT
CTTATGTTTTTTACTTCTGATAAATTTTTTTGAAACATCATAGAAAAAACCGCACACAAAATACCTTATC
ATATGTTACGTTTCAGTTTATGACCGCAATTTTTATTTCTTCGCACGTCTGGGCCTCTCATGACGTCAAA
TCATGCTCATCGTGAAAAAGTTTTGGAGTATTTTTGGAATTTTTCAATCAAGTGAAAGTTTATGAAATTA
ATTTTCCTGCTTTTGCTTTTTGGGGTTTCCCCTATTGTTTGTCAAGATTTCGAGGACGGCGTTTTTCTTG
CTAAAATCACAAGTATTGATGAGCACGATGCAAGAAAGATCGGAAGAAGGTTTGGGTTTGAGGCTCAGTG
GAAGGTGAGTAGAAGTTGATAATTTGAAAGTGGAGTAGTGTCTATGGGGTTTTTGCCTTAAATGACAGAA
TACATTCCCAATATACCAAACATAACTGTTTAAAATTAAACATTTTTCTAAATTTTATATGATTTCTTTT
AAATTTGCAAAAATTACTTAAATTTGAATTCCCGCGCAAATGAGTGACTTCATTTTCTGCATTATTGTGT
TTTCCGGCTATATTAATAGGTATTTGTTTGTGTTTTTCTTTATTTTATGATTCGAACTCCAATTTGTAAA
TTTTCGAACATATTTCCCTAAAGAAAAAATATGATTAATCTGGAAAAATTGGAAAATTATTTTTCAAATA
AAAAACAAAGAAAAAAATGAAGAAAAACCTATTAGTTTGGCCATAAAACGCAAAAATGTCGAAAATGACG
TCACTCATCTGCGCGGGAAATCAAGAATAATTCGGCCTTTTTTATTTTTTTGGAAAATCGTAAAACATTT
AGAAAAATTTTTTAATAGTTATATGGGACTTATTCTGCATTTAGGGCAAAAGCCAGAGACTACTCCACCG
TTAACATGAATTATGAATATTATTGCGACAAGACCCAAACATTGATAAACCCAAATCTAGCCTACTAGTC
GGCCGTACGGGCCCTTTCGTCTCGCGCGTTTCGGTGATGACGGTGAAAACCTCTGACACATGCAGCTCCC
GGAGACGGTCACAGCTTGTCTGTAAGCGGATGCCGGGAGCAGACAAGCCCGTCAGGGCGCGTCAGCGGGT
GTTGGCGGGTGTCGGGGCTGGCTTAACTATGCGGCATCAGAGCAGATTGTACTGAGAGTGCACCATATGC
GGTGTGAAATACCGCACAGATGCGTAAGGAGAAAATACCGCATCAGGCGGCCTTAAGGGCCTCGTGATAC
GCCTATTTTTATAGGTTAATGTCATGATAATAATGGTTTCTTAGACGTCAGGTGGCACTTTTCGGGGAAA
TGTGCGCGGAACCCCTATTTGTTTATTTTTCTAAATACATTCAAATATGTATCCGCTCATGAGACAATAA
CCCTGATAAATGCTTCAATAATATTGAAAAAGGAAGAGTATGAGTATTCAACATTTCCGTGTCGCCCTTA
TTCCCTTTTTTGCGGCATTTTGCCTTCCTGTTTTTGCTCACCCAGAAACGCTGGTGAAAGTAAAAGATGC
TGAAGATCAGTTGGGTGCACGAGTGGGTTACATCGAACTGGATCTCAACAGCGGTAAGATCCTTGAGAGT
TTTCGCCCCGAAGAACGTTTTCCAATGATGAGCACTTTTAAAGTTCTGCTATGTGGCGCGGTATTATCCC
GTATTGACGCCGGGCAAGAGCAACTCGGTCGCCGCATACACTATTCTCAGAATGACTTGGTTGAGTACTC
ACCAGTCACAGAAAAGCATCTTACGGATGGCATGACAGTAAGAGAATTATGCAGTGCTGCCATAACCATG
AGTGATAACACTGCGGCCAACTTACTTCTGACAACGATCGGAGGACCGAAGGAGCTAACCGCTTTTTTGC
ACAACATGGGGGATCATGTAACTCGCCTTGATCGTTGGGAACCGGAGCTGAATGAAGCCATACCAAACGA
CGAGCGTGACACCACGATGCCTGTAGCAATGGCAACAACGTTGCGCAAACTATTAACTGGCGAACTACTT
ACTCTAGCTTCCCGGCAACAATTAATAGACTGGATGGAGGCGGATAAAGTTGCAGGACCACTTCTGCGCT
CGGCCCTTCCGGCTGGCTGGTTTATTGCTGATAAATCTGGAGCCGGTGAGCGTGGGTCTCGCGGTATCAT
TGCAGCACTGGGGCCAGATGGTAAGCCCTCCCGTATCGTAGTTATCTACACGACGGGGAGTCAGGCAACT
ATGGATGAACGAAATAGACAGATCGCTGAGATAGGTGCCTCACTGATTAAGCATTGGTAACTGTCAGACC
AAGTTTACTCATATATACTTTAGATTGATTTAAAACTTCATTTTTAATTTAAAAGGATCTAGGTGAAGAT
CCTTTTTGATAATCTCATGACCAAAATCCCTTAACGTGAGTTTTCGTTCCACTGAGCGTCAGACCCCGTA
GAAAAGATCAAAGGATCTTCTTGAGATCCTTTTTTTCTGCGCGTAATCTGCTGCTTGCAAACAAAAAAAC
CACCGCTACCAGCGGTGGTTTGTTTGCCGGATCAAGAGCTACCAACTCTTTTTCCGAAGGTAACTGGCTT
CAGCAGAGCGCAGATACCAAATACTGTCCTTCTAGTGTAGCCGTAGTTAGGCCACCACTTCAAGAACTCT
GTAGCACCGCCTACATACCTCGCTCTGCTAATCCTGTTACCAGTGGCTGCTGCCAGTGGCGATAAGTCGT
GTCTTACCGGGTTGGACTCAAGACGATAGTTACCGGATAAGGCGCAGCGGTCGGGCTGAACGGGGGGTTC
GTGCACACAGCCCAGCTTGGAGCGAACGACCTACACCGAACTGAGATACCTACAGCGTGAGCATTGAGAA
AGCGCCACGCTTCCCGAAGGGAGAAAGGCGGACAGGTATCCGGTAAGCGGCAGGGTCGGAACAGGAGAGC
GCACGAGGGAGCTTCCAGGGGGAAACGCCTGGTATCTTTATAGTCCTGTCGGGTTTCGCCACCTCTGACT
TGAGCGTCGATTTTTGTGATGCTCGTCAGGGGGGCGGAGCCTATGGAAAAACGCCAGCAACGCGGCCTTT
TTACGGTTCCTGGCCTTTTGCTGGCCTTTTGCTCACATGTTCTTTCCTGCGTTATCCCCTGATTCTGTGG
ATAACCGTATTACCGCCTTTGAGTGAGCTGATACCGCTCGCCGCAGCCGAACGACCGAGCGCAGCGAGTC
AGTGAGCGAGGAAGCGGAAGAGCGCCCAATACGCAAACCGCCTCTCCCCGCGCGTTGGCCGATTCATTAA
TGCAGCTGGCACGACAGGTTTCCCGACTGGAAAGCGGGCAGTGAGCGCAACGCAATTAATGTGAGTTAGC
TCACTCATTAGGCACCCCAGGCTTTACACTTTATGCTTCCGGCTCGTATGTTGTGTGGAATTGTGAGCGG
ATAACAATTTCACACAGGAAACAGCT
