>Addgene plasmid #1431 | pOK11_34 | addgene partial sequence | sequence record 16558 | 1431_m13reverse
GNGNTGNGGCCTTGGTCGACTCTAGACACTTTTCAGCTACCTAGAATTACAATTGGATATCCCCGCCTCC
CAATCCACCCACCCAGGGAAAAAGAAGGGCTCGCCGAAAATCAAAGTTATCTCCAGGCTCGCGCATCCCA
CCGAGCGGTTGACTTCTCTCCACCACTTTTCATTTTAACCCTCGGGGTACGGGATTGGCCAAAGGACCCA
AAGGTATGTTTCGAATGATACTAACATAACATAGAACATTTTCAGGAGGACCCTTCTTGGAGGGTACCGA
GCTCAGAAAAAATGACTGCTCCAAAGAAGAAGCGTAAGGTACCGGTGGGTGAAGACCAGAAACAGCACCT
CGAACTGAGCCGCGATATTGCCCAGCGTTTCAACGCGCTGTATGGCGAGATCGATCCCGTCGTTTTACAA
CGTCGTGACTGGGAAAACCCTGGCGTTACCCAACTTAATCGCCTTGCAGCACATCCCCCTTTCGCCAGCT
GGCGTAATAGCGAAGAGGCCCGCACCGATCGCCCTTCCCAACAGTTGCGCAGCCTGAATGGCGAATGGCG
CTTTGCCTGGTTTCCGGCACCAGAAGCGGTGCCGGAAAGCTGGCTGGAGTGCGATCTTCCTGAGGCCGAT
ACTGTCGTCGTCCCCTCAAACTGGCAGATGCACGGTTACGATGCGCCCATCTACACCAACGTGACCTATC
CCATTACGGTCAATCCGCCGTTTGTTCCCACGGAGAATCCGACGGGTTGTTACTCGCTCACATTTAATGT
TGATGAAAGCTGGCTACAGGAAGGCCAGACGCGAATTATTTTTGATGGCGTTAACTCGGCGTTTCATCTG
TGGTGCAACGGGCGCTGGGTCGGTTACGGCCAGGACAGTCGTTTGCCGTCTGAATTTGACCTGAGCGCAT
TTTTACGCGCCGGAGAAAACCGCCTCGCGGTGATGGTGCTGCGCTGGAGTGACGGCAGTTATCTGGAAGA
TCAGGATATGTGGCGGATGANCGGCATTTTTCCGTGACGTCTCGTTGCTGCATAAACCGACTACCCAATC
AGCGATTTCCATGNTGCCNCTCGCTTTANGGATGATTTCACCCCNCTGTACTGGAGGCTGAAATNCAAAT
GTGCGGCGAGTTGCGNGACTACCTACGGGTAANAGTTTCTTTTGGCAGGGNNAAANCAGNTCNCCNNNGG
CACCGGNCTTTNGGGGGGAAATNTCNANGAGNGGGGGGTTTGCCATCNCTCCANTCGTNGAAGNCAAAAC
CGAANGGGGGGCCCAANNCCAATNNTTTGGGGGGGTNAATCCCCCCCCCAGNCCNTTNTNAAAAAACCGG
ANTCTTTCCNGGGGNAATAAAAGNCCTTTCTTAA
